>Addgene plasmid #49871 | pAW8ENdeI-c3HA-8XDSR | depositor full sequence | sequence record 74369 | pAW8ENdeI-c3HA-8XDSR sequence 8523 bps
CAAAAAGTTAGGTGTAACAGAAAATCATGAAACTATGATTTCTAATTTATATATTGGAGGATTTTCTCTA
AAAAAAAAAATACAACAAATAAAAAACACTCAATGACCTGACCATTTGATGGAGTTTAAGTCAATACCTT
CTTGAACCATTTCCCATAATGGTGAAAGTTCCCTCAAGAATTTTACTCTGTCAGAAACGGCCTTAACGAC
GTAGTCGATCCGGACGATGGCCAACCTTCCAATTCATTAAATCGAGTCCTCCATCAGATGATTTACAAGG
TTTTGCATAGAATCCCTAAGTAAGAGAAGTTGTTAGTGATTTCTTCAAGTTTACTAAAATTTACATACAA
ATGGATGATCTCTTCTCCATTGTTTCCTTTCTTCTTGCAAACGCGTTTTACAAAGAGATGACATGCTATT
TTCTGATTATTTTTTTCTATAGTTTTCTATTTTGTACGTCCTTGGGAGTCCGAAATGTAAAATCGGGGTA
TGGTTAGTAGCGGCAGCGTTCATTATGGTATATAAAAGATAAAAAGTAGGGGCAAGCGAGACAGAATGGG
ATACAAGGGCATCGTCTATAATTATAGCTAAAAATTGTATTTTAATTTGTATTTTTTGTAATTTTATTTC
TCATTGTTTTACTTAAAATGAATGCGAATTAGAGAAAACTTCAACGAAATGTCAAAATAAGCTCAGCAAA
ATATACAATTTTAGGGAAAGCGATCAGCAACTTATTCTCCGGTGTAGATTCTTTTTCTTCATAAATTCCA
ACAATGTAACTGCCAATTGATTTTTCTCTAGATGCTAATAAATTGAAACTAATGAATATAATAACACAGG
TTTTGATAAATTGTAAACTCTTACTCAAAAAAAGAATGTTAAAACTAATTTAACCTTTTTATAAAGGCTC
ATGGCGTTAAAGAGGATAGTAAAAATTCTACAATTTTTTAATTTAATGTCACAATTGTCTTGCGAATATA
ATTCTATTAATTTTCGCTAACTGCTGTTTTAGTACTATTACTTTCAATATGCCTTATATGCAACTTTAAT
TCATGAAGAATGCAATATTTTTGCAATCTTTCTTGTACTGAGCGCTTTTTATCATTTAGTACTCATTATT
TAATTTTTCAGTAAAGGGCAATAAATAAATTTGTAGAAGATGCAATGTAATCTCCTCTATCCTTTTGCTC
ATGTTTATGAGTATACCTAGTCTAGAAAGGCTTGTATTTAAAATATTATTCAATAAAAATTCACAATTTT
TACGACATGTGCTACCATTCACTTAACTTCCTGATTATAAAATTGGTTCGTTTATACTAATTACTTAAGT
ACCTTTAACTAAACAAAATGCCTATATATATATTAATTTACAATGAGTGTCAGATAAGTCACTATGTCCG
AGTGGTTAAGGAGTTAGACTCGCCATCGATGGTATGGTGCACTCTCAGTACAATCTGCTCTGATGCCGCA
TAGTTAAGCCAGCCCCGACACCCGCCAACACCCGCTGACGCGCCCTGACGGGCTTGTCTGCTCCCGGCAT
CCGCTTACAGACAAGCTGTGACCGTCTCCGGGAGCTGCATGTGTCAGAGGTTTTCACCGTCATCACCGAA
ACGCGCGAGACGAAAGGGCCTCGTGATACGCCTATTTTTATAGGTTAATGTCATGATAATAATGGTTTCT
TAGACGTCAGGTGGCACTTTTCGGGGAAATGTGCGCGGAACCCCTATTTGTTTATTTTTCTAAATACATT
CAAATATGTATCCGCTCATGAGACAATAACCCTGATAAATGCTTCAATAATATTGAAAAAGGAAGAGTAT
GAGTATTCAACATTTCCGTGTCGCCCTTATTCCCTTTTTTGCGGCATTTTGCCTTCCTGTTTTTGCTCAC
CCAGAAACGCTGGTGAAAGTAAAAGATGCTGAAGATCAGTTGGGTGCACGAGTGGGTTACATCGAACTGG
ATCTCAACAGCGGTAAGATCCTTGAGAGTTTTCGCCCCGAAGAACGTTTTCCAATGATGAGCACTTTTAA
AGTTCTGCTATGTGGCGCGGTATTATCCCGTATTGACGCCGGGCAAGAGCAACTCGGTCGCCGCATACAC
TATTCTCAGAATGACTTGGTTGAGTACTCACCAGTCACAGAAAAGCATCTTACGGATGGCATGACAGTAA
GAGAATTATGCAGTGCTGCCATAACCATGAGTGATAACACTGCGGCCAACTTACTTCTGACAACGATCGG
AGGACCGAAGGAGCTAACCGCTTTTTTGCACAACATGGGGGATCATGTAACTCGCCTTGATCGTTGGGAA
CCGGAGCTGAATGAAGCCATACCAAACGACGAGCGTGACACCACGATGCCTGTAGCAATGGCAACAACGT
TGCGCAAACTATTAACTGGCGAACTACTTACTCTAGCTTCCCGGCAACAATTAATAGACTGGATGGAGGC
GGATAAAGTTGCAGGACCACTTCTGCGCTCGGCCCTTCCGGCTGGCTGGTTTATTGCTGATAAATCTGGA
GCCGGTGAGCGTGGGTCTCGCGGTATCATTGCAGCACTGGGGCCAGATGGTAAGCCCTCCCGTATCGTAG
TTATCTACACGACGGGGAGTCAGGCCACTATGGATGAACGAAATAGACAGATCGCTGAGATAGGTGCCTC
ACTGATTAAGCATTGGTAACTGTCAGACCAAGTTTACTCATATATACTTTAGATTGATTTAAAACTTCAT
TTTTAATTTAAAAGGATCTAGGTGAAGATCCTTTTTGATAATCTCATGACCAAAATCCCTTAACGTGAGT
TTTCGTTCCACTGAGCGTCAGACCCCGTAGAAAAGATCAAAGGATCTTCTTGAGATCCTTTTTTTCTGCG
CGTAATCTGCTGCTTGCAAACAAAAAAACCACCGCTACCAGCGGTGGTTTGTTTGCCGGATCAAGAGCTA
CCAACTCTTTTTCCGAAGGTAACTGGCTTCAGCAGAGCGCAGATACCAAATACTGTTCTTCTAGTGTAGC
CGTAGTTAGGCCACCACTTCAAGAACTCTGTAGCACCGCCTACATACCTCGCTCTGCTAATCCTGTTACC
AGTGGCTGCTGCCAGTGGCGATAAGTCGTGTCTTACCGGGTTGGACTCAAGACGATAGTTACCGGATAAG
GCGCAGCGGTCGGGCTGAACGGGGGGTTCGTGCACACAGCCCAGCTTGGAGCGAACGACCTACACCGAAC
TGAGATACCTACAGCGTGAGCTATGAGAAAGCGCCACGCTTCCCGAAGGGAGAAAGGCGGACAGGTATCC
GGTAAGCGGCAGGGTCGGAACAGGAGAGCGCACGAGGGAGCTTCCAGGGGGAAACGCCTGGTATCTTTAT
AGTCCTGTCGGGTTTCGCCACCTCTGACTTGAGCGTCGATTTTTGTGATGCTCGTCAGGGGGGCGGAGCC
TATGGAAAAACGCCAGCAACGCGGCCTTTTTACGGTTCCTGGCCTTTTGCTGGCCTTTTGCTCACATGTT
CTTTCCTGCGTTATCCCCTGATTCTGTGGATAACCGTATTACCGCCTTTGAGTGAGCTGATACCGCTCGC
CGCAGCCGAACGACCGAGCGCAGCGAGTCAGTGAGCGAGGAAGCGGAAGAGCGCCCAATACGCAAACCGC
CTCTCCCCGCGCGTTGGCCGATTCATTAATGCAGCTGGCACGACAGGTTTCCCGACTGGAAAGCGGGCAG
TGAGCGCAACGCAATTAATGTGAGTTAGCTCACTCATTAGGCACCCCAGGCTTTACACTTTATGCTTCCG
GCTCGTATGTTGTGTGGAATTGTGAGCGGATAACAATTTCACACAGGAAACAGCTATGACCATGATTACG
CCAAGCTTATAACTTCGTATAGCATACATTATACGAAGTTATTGCTAGCCGTTTTCTTCAATTACTAAAT
TAGAACTAATTCAATCATATGCTGGCATGCGGAGAGCTCGGAGTCGACGAGACTAGTACTGGTTCTACAG
GATCAACCGGCTCCACGGGGTCGATGGGTAGATCTTACCCATACGATGTTCCTGACTATGCGGGCTATCC
GTATGACGTCCCGGACTATGCAGGATCCTATCCATACGACGTTCCAGATTACGCTTAAAGATCTTTAAAC
TCCGTATTAAACCCATTCTTAAACAGAACTTTAAACGGCAGGTTAAACGTAATGTTAAACAGGTGCTTAA
ACTTTATGTTAAACCCCGGGATAACTTCGTATATGGTATTATATACGAAGTTATGAATTCACTGGCCGTC
GTTTTACAACGTCGTGACTGGGAAAACCCTGGCGTTACCCAACTTAATCGCCTTGCAGCACATCCCCCTT
TCGCCAGCTGGCGTAATAGCGAAGAGGCCCGCACCGATCGCCCTTCCCAACAGTTGCGCAGCCTGAATGG
CGAATGGCGCCTGATGCGGTATTTTCTCCTTACGCATCTGTGCGGTATTTCACACCGCATACCATCGTCC
GGATCAATGAAGTAGATGAGTTTACTACCTGTATATACTTTTTTTTTTGTCAAAGTCACTTTTATGGCAT
TTCCATGTTGAAGGATTAGCCACAGCACTAAATTTTCAGCGTATGATTGCTTTTAAATATTTAATTTTCA
TCGTTTTTTAATTAATATTCAAAACGATTTAATGCCTTCTACATCTGAAGTCAAGCTCATAGACTCGGGT
TGGGTAGCTAAAACTACATCTAACACGAAGGGGTATAGCCTTCTTAAAGTATACTCATGTATAAACGTTT
TGGGTTCATATTTTTGGGCCACGTGGTTTATAAAAATTCTTAACTACACCACTCGGTATCCCGCACCCGT
CTACGTTTCTACGATTTCGAGCTAATATTGAGTAAAGTGATTAGCAAAAAAAATAAAAGTACTCGTTGTC
GGAGATCAAGAATTTTTCTATTATCTCATCTAAACCACTTTCTAAAAGCGAAAAACAAAATCGTAATATG
CAGCTTGAATGGGCTTCCATAGTTTGAAAGAAAAACCCTAGCAGTACTGGCAAGGGAGACATTCCTTTTA
CCTGGCTAATCGCCATCTTCCAGCAGGCGCACCATTGCCCCTGTTTCACTATCCAGGTTACGGATATAGT
TCATGACAATATTTACATTGGTCCAGCCACCAGCTTGCATGATCTCCGGTATTGAAACTCCAGCGCGGGC
CATATCTCGCGCGGCTCCGACACGGGCACTGTGTCCAGACCAGGCCAGGTATCTCTGACCAGAGTCATCC
TTAGCGCCGTAAATCAATCGATGAGTTGCTTCAAAAATCCCTTCCAGGGCGCGAGTTGATAGCTGGCTGG
TGGCAGATGGCGCGGCAACACCATTTTTTCTGACCCGGCAAAACAGGTAGTTATTCGGATCATCAGCTAC
ACCAGAGACGGAAATCCATCGCTCGACCAGTTTAGTTACCCCCAGGCTAAGTGCCTTCTCTACACCTGCG
GTGCTAACCAGCGTTTTCGTTCTGCCAATATGGATTAACATTCTCCCACCGTCAGTACGTGAGATATCTT
TAACCCTGATCCTGGCAATTTCGGCTATACGTAACAGGGTGTTATAAGCAATCCCCAGAAATGCCAGATT
ACGTATATCCTGGCAGCGATCGCTATTTTCCATGAGTGAACGAACCTGGTCGAAATCAGTGCGTTCGAAC
GCTAGAGCCTGTTTTGCACGTTCACCGGCATCAACGTTTTCTTTTCGGATCCGCCGCATAACCAGTGAAA
CAGCATTGCTGTCACTTGGTCGTGGCAGCCCGGACCGACGATGAAGCATGTTTAGCTGGCCCAAATGTTG
CTGGATAGTTTTTACTGCCAGACCGCGCGCCTGAAGATATAGAAGATAATCGCGAACATCTTCAGGTTCT
GCGGGAAACCATTTCCGGTTATTCAACTTGCACCATGCCGCCCACGACCGGCAAACGGACAGAAGCATTT
TCCAGGTATGCTCAGAAAACGCCTGGCGATCCCTGAACATGTCCATCAGGTTCTTGCGAACCTCATCACT
CGTTGCATCGACCGGTAACTTTTAGATTAACATTTGTTTAAATATGAAATTAGGCAATGTAACATACTGC
AGGCAAATTTTGGTGTACGGTAAGTAAATTGGACATAAGATTTAACAAAGCGACTATAAGTCAGAAAGTG
AGAATGAGATTGAAATAATTAATTCAACTTATTCAATTGATGATATGCCAGGATTCCTCTTCCTTTATCT
TCAATGTTTCGATTAACAGGTCCATTATCCGGTTTTTAGTTTCGCTGCACATTGCCGAATGACAATCGGA
TTCCTTTAAGCTATGCTTTTGCCCTGTTTTCTCTCCCCAGTAATCGTTGGGTGACTGAACCATCCAGTAG
CCGAGAGTTACGTTTTTCCTGATTTAATAAATATCCATATCTATTTGTCTCGTGGTGTTTTACAGCAACT
AACCGAAATTACTATTTTGCATCATCCAACCATAAAGAGACAACAATAATTCTAGAAAACATATAACAAG
TGTTTTTTTCTATTTACGTCTCATACGCAAAGTCCACTTTACCATGTTTTGGAAACTTGTACCCAACCAT
TCATTTTTCGATTTTGTAATGAGGCTCTTTTCTTCTAACAATCATTGAGGTCATTATCATGTGTCCTCAC
CTATTGTTTAAATTGAGGCTTGCGCTATTCCCAAAATTGTGGGTATTATTTTCATATATCAGTATCTGCA
ATTTCGGTTCAACTCCGGAAGCTCGGTACCCAACTGTGGGAATACTCAGGTATCGTAAGATGCAAGAGTT
CGAATCTCTTAGCAACCATTATTTTTTTTCTCTCAACATAACGAGAACACACAGGGGCGCTATCGCACAG
AATCAAATTCGATGACTGGAAATTTTTTGTTAATTTCAGAGGTCGCCTGACGCATATACCTTTTTCAACT
GAAAAATTGGGAGAAAAAGGAAAGGTGAGAGCGCCGGAACCGGCTTTTCATATAGAATAGAGAAGCGTTC
ATGACTAAATGCTTGCATCACAATACTTGAAGTTGACAATATTATTTAAGGACCTATTGTTTTTTCCAAT
AGGTGGTTAGCAATCGTCTTACTTTCTAACTTTTCTTACCTTTTACATTTCAGCAATATATATATATATA
TATATATATATTTCAAGGATATACCATTGTAATGTCTGCCCCTAAGAAGATCGTCGTTTTGCCAGGTGAC
CACGTTGGTCAAGAAATCACAGCCGAAGCCATTAAGGTTCTTAAAGCTATTTCTGATGTTCGTTCCAATG
TCAAGTTCGATTTCGAAAATCATTTAATTGGTGGTGCTGCTATCGATGCTACAGGTGTTCCACTTCCAGA
TGAGGCGCTGGAAGCCTCCAAGAAGGCTGATGCCGTTTTGTTAGGTGCTGTGGGTGGTCCTAAATGGGGT
ACCGGTAGTGTTAGACCTGAACAAGGTTTACTAAAAATCCGTAAAGAACTTCAATTGTACGCCAACTTAA
GACCATGTAACTTTGCATCCGACTCTCTTTTAGACTTATCTCCAATCAAGCCACAATTTGCTAAAGGTAC
TGACTTCGTTGTTGTTAGAGAATTAGTGGGAGGTATTTACTTTGGTAAGAGAAAGGAAGACGATGGTGAT
GGTGTCGCTTGGGATAGTGAACAATACACCGTTCCAGAAGTGCAAAGAATCACAAGAATGGCCGCTTTCA
TGGCCCTACAACATGAGCCACCATTGCCTATTTGGTCCTTGGATAAAGCTAATGTTTTGGCCTCTTCAAG
ATTATGGAGAAAAACTGTGGAGGAAACCATCAAGAACGAATTTCCTACATTGAAAGTTCAACATCAATTG
ATTGATTCTGCCGCCATGATCCTAGTTAAGAACCCAACCCACCTAAATGGTATTATAATCACCAGCAACA
TGTTTGGTGATATCATCTCCGATGAAGCCTCCGTTATCCCAGGCTCCTTGGGTTTGTTGCCATCTGCGTC
CTTGGCCTCTTTGCCAGACAAGAACACCGCATTTGGTTTGTACGAACCATGCCACGGTTCCGCTCCAGAT
TTGCCAAAGAATAAGGTCAACCCTATCGCCACTATCTTGTCTGCTGCAATGATGTTGAAATTGTCATTGA
ACTTGCCTGAAGAAGGTAAAGCCATTGAAGATGCAGTTAAAAAGGTTTTGGATGCAGGTATCAGAACTGG
TGATTTAGGTGGTTCCAACAGTACCACCGAAGTCGGTGATGCTGTCGCCGAAGAAGTTAAGAAAATCCTT
GCTTAAAAAGATTCTCTTTTTTTGTGATATTTGTACATAAACTTTATAAATGAAATTCATAATAGAAACG
ACACGAAATTACAAAATGGAATATGTTCATAGGGTAGACGAAACTATATACGCAATCTACATACATTTAT
CAAGAAGGAGAAAAAGGAGGATGTAAAGGAATACAGGTAAGCAAATTGATACTAATGGCTCAACGTGATA
AGGAAAAAGAATTGCACTTTAACATTAATATTGACAAGGAGGAGGGCATCACA
Features (pLannotate 1.2.2; 23 found; start..end, strand, type, name):
    103..243     -  CDS            NFS1 (fragment): NFS1_YEAST - Also known as SPL1 From Saccharomyces cerevisiae (strain ATCC 204508 / S288c) (Baker's yeast).
    349..414     -  CDS            hus5 (fragment): UBC9_SCHPO - Also known as ubc9. Experimental evidence at protein level: Swiss-Prot protein existence level 1. Catalyzes the covalent attachment of ubiquitin-like protein SUMO/Smt3 to other proteins. Required for efficient recovery from DNA damage or S-phase arrest and normal mitosis. This may be as part of a checkpoint independent recovery process. From Schizosaccharomyces pombe (strain 972 / ATCC 24843) (Fission yeast).
    575..1354    +  rep_origin     ars1: Schizosaccharomyces pombe autonomously replicating sequence ars1
   1433..1482    -  misc_feature   bom (fragment): basis of mobility region from pBR322
   1584..1619    -  CDS            rop (fragment): Rop protein, which maintains plasmids at low copy number; rop
   1714..1818    +  promoter       AmpR promoter: bla
   1819..2679    +  CDS            AmpR: β-lactamase; bla; confers resistance to ampicillin, carbenicillin, and related antibiotics
   2850..3438    +  rep_origin     ori: high-copy-number ColE1/pMB1/pBR322/pUC origin of replication
   3621..3713    +  CDS            lacI (fragment): lac repressor; lacI; The lac repressor binds to the lac operator to inhibit transcription in E. coli. This inhibition can be relieved by adding lactose or isopropyl-β-D-thiogalactopyranoside (IPTG).
   3726..3747    +  protein_bind   CAP binding site: CAP binding activates transcription in the presence of cAMP. E. coli catabolite activator protein
   3762..3792    +  promoter       lac promoter: promoter for the E. coli lac operon
   3800..3816    +  protein_bind   lac operator: The lac repressor binds to the lac operator to inhibit transcription in E. coli. This inhibition can be relieved by adding lactose or isopropyl-β-D-thiogalactopyranoside (IPTG). lac repressor encoded by lacI
   3859..3892    +  protein_bind   loxP: Cre-mediated recombination occurs in the 8-bp core sequence (GCATACAT). Cre recombinase
   3899..3935    +  promoter       urg1 promoter (fragment): urg1 promoter from Schizosaccharomyces pombe, conferring rapid uracil-induced expression
   4026..4115    +  CDS            3xHA: three tandem HA epitope tags
   4257..4414    +  CDS            lacZα (fragment): LacZα fragment of β-galactosidase; lacZ fragment
   4420..4471    -  misc_feature   bom (fragment): basis of mobility region from pBR322
   4482..4498    +  CDS            calmodulin (fragment): calcium-binding protein
   5046..6038    -  CDS            Cre: site-specific recombinase Cre is a site-specific recombinase from bacteriophage P1. Recombination occurs at loxP sequences.
   6088..6126    -  CDS            Cre (fragment): site-specific recombinase Cre is a site-specific recombinase from bacteriophage P1. Recombination occurs at loxP sequences.
   6129..6734    -  promoter       nmt1 promoter (fragment): wild-type nmt1 promoter from Schizosaccharomyces pombe, conferring strong thiamine-repressible expression
   6752..7141    +  promoter       LEU2 promoter: S. cerevisiae LEU2
   7172..8263    +  CDS            LEU2: LEU3_YEAST - Experimental evidence at protein level: Swiss-Prot protein existence level 1. Catalyzes the oxidation of 3-carboxy-2-hydroxy-4- methylpentanoate (3-isopropylmalate) to 3-carboxy-4-methyl-2- oxopentanoate. The product decarboxylates to 4-methyl-2 oxopentanoate. From Saccharomyces cerevisiae (strain ATCC 204508 / S288c) (Baker's yeast).
