[The description below was written by a language model from this plasmid's Addgene catalogue record and pLannotate feature annotations shown in this document.]
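Description:
pAW8ENdeI-c3HA-8XDSR is an empty-backbone Cre/lox shuttle plasmid of about 8.5 kb, built on pUC, for recombinase-mediated cassette exchange into the urg1 locus of the fission yeast Schizosaccharomyces pombe. In E. coli it is maintained at high copy through the ColE1/pUC origin and selected with ampicillin via the β-lactamase gene. In S. pombe it replicates episomally from the ars1 autonomously replicating sequence and is selected through the S. cerevisiae LEU2 marker, which is carried with its own promoter.

The exchange cassette lies between a wild-type loxP site and a mutant lox site, loxM3. The depositor notes that mapping software can mislabel loxM3 as loxP; in this feature table it is not annotated at all, and its stated position falls just downstream of the 3xHA region. Because the two sites are heterospecific, Cre can swap the intervening segment for a correspondingly flanked segment in the chromosome rather than simply excising it. Just inside loxP is a short fragment of the urg1 promoter, followed by the cloning region and a 3xHA coding sequence, so a gene inserted by restriction cloning (the name suggests an NdeI site) acquires a C-terminal triple HA tag. According to the record, eight copies of the core DSR motif accompany the tagged gene into the locus; these are not annotated in the table, and the record does not state their function.

Cre is supplied from the same plasmid, outside the cassette, under the thiamine-repressible nmt1 promoter. After exchange, the tagged gene sits at the urg1 locus, whose promoter confers rapid uracil-induced expression. The other small annotated fragments (NFS1, hus5, rop, bom, lacI, lacZα, calmodulin) appear to be backbone remnants or incidental matches.
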