Addgene plasmid #49871: pAW8ENdeI-c3HA-8XDSR
Purpose: (Empty Backbone) for Cre-lox cassette exchange of C-terminal 3XHA tagged gene sequences together with 8 copies of the core DSR motif into the S. pombe urg1 locus
Depositing lab: Tony Carr. Depositing organization: University of Sussex. Publication: Optimisation of the Schizosaccharomyces pombe urg1 Expression System. Watson AT, Daigaku Y, Mohebi S, Etheridge TJ, Chahwan C, Murray JM, Carr AM. PLoS One. 2013 Dec 20;8(12):e83800. doi: 10.1371/journal.pone.0083800. PubMed 24376751.
Backbone
  Vector backbone: pUC
  Vector type: Cre/Lox
  Selectable markers: LEU2
  Tag / fusion protein: 3XHA (C terminal on backbone)
Growth in bacteria
  Bacterial resistance: Ampicillin, 100 μg/mL
  Growth temperature: 37°C
  Growth strain: DH5alpha
  Copy number: High Copy
Gene/Insert
  Cloning method: Restriction Enzyme
Terms and licenses: Academic/Nonprofit Terms; Industry Terms: Not Available to Industry
Depositor comments: This plasmid contains a wild-type loxP site and a mutant loxP site termed loxM3. Addgene's mapping software can not differentiate between the two sites and identifies the loxM3 site as loxP. The locations of the loxP and loxM3 sites are: loxP = 3859-3892 loxM3 = 4221-4254
How to cite: pAW8ENdeI-c3HA-8XDSR was a gift from Tony Carr (Addgene plasmid # 49871 ; http://n2t.net/addgene:49871 ; RRID:Addgene_49871)
