>Addgene plasmid #49871 | pAW8ENdeI-c3HA-8XDSR | addgene partial sequence | sequence record 76156 | M13pUC-Rev 5'-AGCGGATAACAATTTCACACAGG-3'
GCTTATAACTTCGTATAGCATACATTATACGAAGTTATTGCTAGCCGTTTTCTTCAATTACTAAATTAGA
ACTAATTCAATCATATGCTGGCATGCGGAGAGCTCGGAGTCGACGAGACTAGTACTGGTTCTACAGGATC
AACCGGCTCCACGGGGTCGATGGGTAGATCTTACCCATACGATGTTCCTGACTATGCGGGCTATCCGTAT
GACGTCCCGGACTATGCAGGATCCTATCCATACGACGTTCCAGATTACGCTTAAAGATCTTTAAACTCCG
TATTAAACCCATTCTTAAACAGAACTTTAAACGGCAGGTTAAACGTAATGTTAAACAGGTGCTTAAACTT
TATGTTAAACCCCGGGATAACTTCGTATATGGTATTATATACGAAGTTATGAATTCACTGGCCGTCGTTT
TACAACGTCGTGACTGGGAAAACCCTGGCGTTACCCAACTTAATCGCCTTGCAGCACATCCCCCTTTCGC
CAGCTG
